Addgene plasmid #50288: pICH44233
Depositing lab: Sylvestre Marillonnet & Nicola Patron. Depositing organization: Leibniz Institute of Plant Biochemistry (IPB). Publication: A golden gate modular cloning toolbox for plants. Engler C, Youles M, Gruetzner R, Ehnert TM, Werner S, Jones JD, Patron NJ, Marillonnet S. ACS Synth Biol. 2014 Nov 21;3(11):839-43. doi: 10.1021/sb4001504. Epub 2014 Feb 20. PubMed 24933124.
Backbone
  Vector backbone: pICH41246
  Vector type: plant expression
Growth in bacteria
  Bacterial resistance: Spectinomycin, 50 μg/mL
  Growth temperature: 37°C
  Growth strain: DH5alpha
  Copy number: High Copy
Gene/Insert
  Gene/Insert name: 5'UTR CMV2 (Cucumber Mosaic Virus)
  Mutation: BsaI/BbsI sites removed by point-mutation
  Cloning method: Restriction Enzyme; 5′ cloning site BpiI (destroyed during cloning); 3′ cloning site BpiI (destroyed during cloning)
Terms and licenses: Academic/Nonprofit Terms; Industry Terms: Not Available to Industry
Depositor comments: insert can be released with BsaI
How to cite: pICH44233 was a gift from Sylvestre Marillonnet & Nicola Patron (Addgene plasmid # 50288 ; http://n2t.net/addgene:50288 ; RRID:Addgene_50288)
