[The description below was written by a language model from this plasmid's Addgene catalogue record and pLannotate feature annotations shown in this document.]
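Description:
pICH44233 is a small (about 2.3 kb) part-donor plasmid from a Golden Gate modular cloning toolbox for plants, built on the pICH41246 backbone. Although catalogued as a plant expression vector, it is not an expression construct in its own right. It is a storage plasmid that holds a single standardized regulatory part for assembly into larger plant transcription units. It is maintained in E. coli from a high-copy ColE1/pUC-type origin and selected with spectinomycin through the aadA adenylyltransferase gene. The short annotated fragments of a gentamicin acetyltransferase, an integron integrase and lacI, together with a bla-type promoter, appear to be remnants carried along with the resistance cassette and backbone rather than functional genes.

The insert is the 5' untranslated region designated CMV2 from Cucumber Mosaic Virus. A viral leader of this kind is placed between a promoter and a coding sequence, where it forms the 5' end of the transcript. Internal BsaI and BbsI (BpiI) recognition sites were removed by point mutation, so the part is compatible with type IIS assembly. The part was cloned in through BpiI sites that were destroyed in the process, and it can be released with BsaI for one-pot ligation with promoter, coding sequence and terminator modules. The record does not state the fusion overhangs that flank the part.

Two sequence records are provided (2,338 and 2,336 nt). They show the same six backbone features in opposite orientations, and neither automated annotation labels the 5'UTR insert itself, so its exact position and length are not given.
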