Features (pLannotate 1.2.2; 6 found; start..end, strand, type, name):
    128..916     -  CDS            aadA: S3AD_ECOLX - Experimental evidence at protein level: Swiss-Prot protein existence level 1. Mediates bacterial resistance to the antibiotics streptomycin and spectinomycin. From Escherichia coli.
    923..979     -  CDS            GmR (fragment): gentamycin acetyltransferase; aacC1; confers resistance to gentamycin
   1067..1147    +  CDS            int (fragment): INT2_ECOLX - Protein inferred from homology: Swiss-Prot protein existence level 3. Putative integrase believed to be involved in the insertion of antibiotic resistance genes into plasmids and transposons. From Escherichia coli.
   1138..1242    -  promoter       AmpR promoter: bla
   1472..1521    -  CDS            lacI (fragment): lac repressor; lacI; The lac repressor binds to the lac operator to inhibit transcription in E. coli. This inhibition can be relieved by adding lactose or isopropyl-β-D-thiogalactopyranoside (IPTG).
   1704..2292    -  rep_origin     ori: high-copy-number ColE1/pMB1/pBR322/pUC origin of replication
>Addgene plasmid #50288 | pICH44233 | addgene full sequence | sequence record 497552 | Addgene NGS Result
AAAACTCACGTTAAGGGATTTTGGTCATGAGATTATCAAAAAGGATCTTCACCTAGATCCTTTTAAATTA
AAAATGAAGTTTTAAATCAATCTAAAGTATATATGAGTAAACTTGGTCTGACAGTTATTTGCCGACTACC
TTGGTGATCTCGCCTTTTACGTAATGGACAAATTCTTCCAACTGATCTGCGCGCGAGGCCAAGCGATCTT
CTTCTTGTCCAAGATAAGCCTGTCTAGCTTCAAGTATGACGGGCTGATACTGGGCCGGCAGGCGCTCCAT
TGCCCAGTCGGCAGCGACATCCTTCGGCGCGATTTTGCCGGTTACTGCGCTGTACCAAATGCGGGACAAC
GTAAGCACTACATTTCGCTCATCGCCAGCCCAGTCGGGCGGCGAGTTCCATAGCGTTAAGGTTTCATTTA
GCGCCTCAAATAGATCCTGTTCAGGAACCGGATCAAAGAGTTCCTCCGCCGCTGGACCTACCAAGGCAAC
GCTATGTTCTCTTGCTTTTGTCAGCAAGATAGCCAGATCAATGTCGATCGTGGCTGGCTCGAAGATACCT
GCAAGAATGTCATTGCGCTGCCATTCTCCAAATTGCAGTTCGCGCTTAGCTGGATAACGCCACGGAATGA
TGTCGTCGTGCACAACAATGGTGACTTCTACAGCGCGGAGAATCTCGCTCTCTCCAGGGGAAGCCGAAGT
TTCCAAAAGGTCGTTGATCAAAGCTCGCCGCGTTGTTTCATCAAGCCTTACGGTCACCGTAACCAGCAAA
TCAATATCGCTGTGTGGCTTCAGGCCGCCATCCACTGCGGAGCCGTACAAATGTACGGCCAGCAACGTCG
GTTCGAGATGGCGCTCGATGACGCCAACTACCTCTGATAGTTGAGTCGATACTTCGGCGATCACCGCTTC
CCTCATGATGTTTAACTTTGTTTTAGGGCGACTGCCCTGCTGCGTAACATCGTTGCTGCTCCATAACATC
AAACATCGACCCACGGCGTAACGCGCTTGCTGCTTGGATGCCCGAGGCATAGACTGTACCCCAAAAAAAA
ACAGTCATAACAAGCCATGAAAACCGCCACTGCGCCGTTACCACCGCTGCGTTCGGTCAAGGTTCTGGAC
CAGTTGCGTGAGCGCATACTCTTCCTTTTTCAATATTATTGAAGCATTTATCAGGGTTATTGTCTCATGA
GCGGATACATATTTGAATGTATTTAGAAAAATAAACAAATAGGGGTTCCGCGCACATTTCCCCGAAAAGT
GCCACCTGACGTCTAAGAAACCATTATTATCATGACATTAACCTATAAAAATAGGCGTATCACGAGGCCC
TTTCGTCCACTGAAGAGCCACTTCGTGGTCTCACATTGAAAAGATACTAGAAAGAAAAGATTTAAGTCTA
GGGAGTTTTACAGGGGAGGCAGGGGTTGAACCGTACGCTCTTGTAAATAAACAGTATGAGACCACAGAGT
GATTAATGAATCGGCCAACGCGCGGGGAGAGGCGGTTTGCGTATTGGGCGCTCTTCCGCTTCCTCGCTCA
CTGACTCGCTGCGCTCGGTCGTTCGGCTGCGGCGAGCGGTATCAGCTCACTCAAAGGCGGTAATACGGTT
ATCCACAGAATCAGGGGATAACGCAGGAAAGAACATGTGAGCAAAAGGCCAGCAAAAGGCCAGGAACCGT
AAAAAGGCCGCGTTGCTGGCGTTTTTCCATAGGCTCCGCCCCCCTGACGAGCATCACAAAAATCGACGCT
CAAGTCAGAGGTGGCGAAACCCGACAGGACTATAAAGATACCAGGCGTTTCCCCCTGGAAGCTCCCTCGT
GCGCTCTCCTGTTCCGACCCTGCCGCTTACCGGATACCTGTCCGCCTTTCTCCCTTCGGGAAGCGTGGCG
CTTTCTCATAGCTCACGCTGTAGGTATCTCAGTTCGGTGTAGGTCGTTCGCTCCAAGCTGGGCTGTGTGC
ACGAACCCCCCGTTCAGCCCGACCGCTGCGCCTTATCCGGTAACTATCGTCTTGAGTCCAACCCGGTAAG
ACACGACTTATCGCCACTGGCAGCAGCCACTGGTAACAGGATTAGCAGAGCGAGGTATGTAGGCGGTGCT
ACAGAGTTCTTGAAGTGGTGGCCTAACTACGGCTACACTAGAAGAACAGTATTTGGTATCTGCGCTCTGC
TGAAGCCAGTTACCTTCGGAAAAAGAGTTGGTAGCTCTTGATCCGGCAAACAAACCACCGCTGGTAGCGG
TGGTTTTTTTGTTTGCAAGCAGCAGATTACGCGCAGAAAAAAAGGATCTCAAGAAGATCCTTTGATCTTT
TCTACGGGGTCTGACGCTCAGTGGAACG
