Features (pLannotate 1.2.2; 6 found; start..end, strand, type, name):
    126..230     +  promoter       AmpR promoter: bla
    221..301     -  CDS            int (fragment): INT2_ECOLX - Protein inferred from homology: Swiss-Prot protein existence level 3. Putative integrase believed to be involved in the insertion of antibiotic resistance genes into plasmids and transposons. From Escherichia coli.
    387..443     +  CDS            GmR (fragment): gentamycin acetyltransferase; aacC1; confers resistance to gentamycin
    450..1238    +  CDS            aadA: S3AD_ECOLX - Experimental evidence at protein level: Swiss-Prot protein existence level 1. Mediates bacterial resistance to the antibiotics streptomycin and spectinomycin. From Escherichia coli.
   1412..2000    +  rep_origin     ori: high-copy-number ColE1/pMB1/pBR322/pUC origin of replication
   2183..2232    +  CDS            lacI (fragment): lac repressor; lacI; The lac repressor binds to the lac operator to inhibit transcription in E. coli. This inhibition can be relieved by adding lactose or isopropyl-β-D-thiogalactopyranoside (IPTG).
>Addgene plasmid #50288 | pICH44233 | analyzer sequence | sequence record 75045
AATGTGAGACCACGAAGTGGCTCTTCAGTGGACGAAAGGGCCTCGTGATACGCCTATTTTTATAGGTTAA
TGTCATGATAATAATGGTTTCTTAGACGTCAGGTGGCACTTTTCGGGGAAATGTGCGCGGAACCCCTATT
TGTTTATTTTTCTAAATACATTCAAATATGTATCCGCTCATGAGACAATAACCCTGATAAATGCTTCAAT
AATATTGAAAAAGGAAGAGTATGCGCTCACGCAACTGGTCCAGAACCTTGACCGAACGCAGCGGTGGTAA
CGGCGCAGTGGCGGTTTTCATGGCTTGTTATGACTGTTTTTTTGGGGTACAGTCTATGCCTCGGGCATCC
AAGCAGCAAGCGCGTTACGCCGTGGGTCGATGTTTGATGTTATGGAGCAGCAACGATGTTACGCAGCAGG
GCAGTCGCCCTAAAACAAAGTTAAACATCATGAGGGAAGCGGTGATCGCCGAAGTATCGACTCAACTATC
AGAGGTAGTTGGCGTCATCGAGCGCCATCTCGAACCGACGTTGCTGGCCGTACATTTGTACGGCTCCGCA
GTGGATGGCGGCCTGAAGCCACACAGCGATATTGATTTGCTGGTTACGGTGACCGTAAGGCTTGATGAAA
CAACGCGGCGAGCTTTGATCAACGACCTTTTGGAAACTTCGGCTTCCCCTGGAGAGAGCGAGATTCTCCG
CGCTGTAGAAGTCACCATTGTTGTGCACGACGACATCATTCCGTGGCGTTATCCAGCTAAGCGCGAACTG
CAATTTGGAGAATGGCAGCGCAATGACATTCTTGCAGGTATCTTCGAGCCAGCCACGATCGACATTGATC
TGGCTATCTTGCTGACAAAAGCAAGAGAACATAGCGTTGCCTTGGTAGGTCCAGCGGCGGAGGAACTCTT
TGATCCGGTTCCTGAACAGGATCTATTTGAGGCGCTAAATGAAACCTTAACGCTATGGAACTCGCCGCCC
GACTGGGCTGGCGATGAGCGAAATGTAGTGCTTACGTTGTCCCGCATTTGGTACAGCGCAGTAACCGGCA
AAATCGCGCCGAAGGATGTCGCTGCCGACTGGGCAATGGAGCGCCTGCCGGCCCAGTATCAGCCCGTCAT
ACTTGAAGCTAGACAGGCTTATCTTGGACAAGAAGAAGATCGCTTGGCCTCGCGCGCAGATCAGTTGGAA
GAATTTGTCCATTACGTAAAAGGCGAGATCACCAAGGTAGTCGGCAAATAACTGTCAGACCAAGTTTACT
CATATATACTTTAGATTGATTTAAAACTTCATTTTTAATTTAAAAGGATCTAGGTGAAGATCCTTTTTGA
TAATCTCATGACCAAAATCCCTTAACGTGAGTTTTCGTTCCACTGAGCGTCAGACCCCGTAGAAAAGATC
AAAGGATCTTCTTGAGATCCTTTTTTTCTGCGCGTAATCTGCTGCTTGCAAACAAAAAAACCACCGCTAC
CAGCGGTGGTTTGTTTGCCGGATCAAGAGCTACCAACTCTTTTTCCGAAGGTAACTGGCTTCAGCAGAGC
GCAGATACCAAATACTGTCCTTCTAGTGTAGCCGTAGTTAGGCCACCACTTCAAGAACTCTGTAGCACCG
CCTACATACCTCGCTCTGCTAATCCTGTTACCAGTGGCTGCTGCCAGTGGCGATAAGTCGTGTCTTACCG
GGTTGGACTCAAGACGATAGTTACCGGATAAGGCGCAGCGGTCGGGCTGAACGGGGGGTTCGTGCACACA
GCCCAGCTTGGAGCGAACGACCTACACCGAACTGAGATACCTACAGCGTGAGCTATGAGAAAGCGCCACG
CTTCCCGAAGGGAGAAAGGCGGACAGGTATCCGGTAAGCGGCAGGGTCGGAACAGGAGAGCGCACGAGGG
AGCTTCCAGGGGGAAACGCCTGGTATCTTTATAGTCCTGTCGGGTTTCGCCACCTCTGACTTGAGCGTCG
ATTTTTGTGATGCTCGTCAGGGGGGCGGAGCCTATGGAAAAACGCCAGCAACGCGGCCTTTTTACGGTTC
CTGGCCTTTTGCTGGCCTTTTGCTCACATGTTCTTTCCTGCGTTATCCCCTGATTCTGTGGATAACCGTA
TTACCGCCTTTGAGTGAGCTGATACCGCTCGCCGCAGCCGAACGACCGAGCGCAGCGAGTCAGTGAGCGA
GGAAGCGGAAGAGCGCCCAATACGCAAACCGCCTCTCCCCGCGCGTTGGCCGATTCATTAATCACTCTGT
GGTCTCATACTGTTTATTTACAAGAGCGTACGGTTCAACCCCTGCCTCCCCTGTAAAACTCCCTAGACTT
AAATCTTTTCTTTCTAGTATCTTTTC
