>Addgene plasmid #50288 | pICH44233 | addgene partial sequence | sequence record 76493 | pBR322ori-F 5'-GGGAAACGCCTGGTATCTTT-3'
TGACTTGAGCGTCGATTTTTGTGATGCTCGTCAGGGGGGCGGAGCCTATGGAAAAACGCCAGCAACGCGG
CCTTTTTACGGTTCCTGGCCTTTTGCTGGCCTTTTGCTCACATGTTCTTTCCTGCGTTATCCCCTGATTC
TGTGGATAACCGTATTACCGCCTTTGAGTGAGCTGATACCGCTCGCCGCAGCCGAACGACCGAGCGCAGC
GAGTCAGTGAGCGAGGAAGCGGAAGAGCGCCCAATACGCAAACCGCCTCTCCCCGCGCGTTGGCCGATTC
ATTAATCACTCTGTGGTCTCATACTGTTTATTTACAAGAGCGTACGGTTCAACCCCTGCCTCCCCTGTAA
AACTCCCTAGACTTAAATCTTTTCTTTCTAGTATCTTTTCAATGTGAGACCACGAAGTGGCTCTTCAGTG
GACGAAAGGGCCTCGTGATACGCCTATTTTTATAGGTTAATGTCATGATAATAATGGTTTCTTAGACGTC
AGGTGGCACTTTTCGGGGAAATGTGCGCGGAACCCCTATTTGTTTATTTTTCTAAATACATTCAAATATG
TATCCGCTCATGAGACAATAACCCTGATAAATGCTTCAATAATATTGAAAAAGGAAGAGTATGCGCTCAC
GCAACTGGTCCAGAACCTTGACCGAACGCAGCGGTGGTAACGGCGCAGTGGCGGTTTTCATGGCTTGTTA
TGACTGTTTTTTTTTGGGGTACAGTCTATGCCTCGGGCATCCAAGCAGCAAGCGCGTTACGCCGTGGGTC
GATGTTTGATGTTATGGAGCAGCAACGATGTTACGCAGCAGGGCAGTCGCCCTAAAACAAAGTTAAACAT
CATGA
